Addgene plasmid #138869: pPD555 ZF150x6-Compact_EYFP
Purpose: EYFP reporter vector for the ZF150x6-Compact promoter
Depositing lab: Joshua Leonard. Depositing organization: Northwestern University. Publication: The COMET toolkit for composing customizable genetic programs in mammalian cells. Donahue PS, Draut JW, Muldoon JJ, Edelstein HI, Bagheri N, Leonard JN. Nat Commun. 2020 Feb 7;11(1):779. doi: 10.1038/s41467-019-14147-5. PubMed 32034124.
Backbone
  Vector backbone: pPD540 Reporter Template v3
  Vector type: Mammalian Expression, Synthetic Biology
Growth in bacteria
  Bacterial resistance: Ampicillin, 100 μg/mL
  Growth temperature: 37°C
  Growth strain: DH5alpha
  Copy number: High Copy
Gene/Insert
  Gene/Insert name: ZF150x6-Compact
  Species: Synthetic
  Promoter: ZF150x6-Compact
  Cloning method: Restriction Enzyme; 5′ cloning site BglII (not destroyed); 3′ cloning site NheI (not destroyed)
  Sequencing primers: 5′ CGACACGGAAATGTTGAATAC; 3′ TAGAAGGCACAGTCGAGG
Terms and licenses: Academic/Nonprofit Terms; Industry Terms: Not Available to Industry
Depositor comments: Leonard Lab plasmid reference number: L1287
How to cite: pPD555 ZF150x6-Compact_EYFP was a gift from Joshua Leonard (Addgene plasmid # 138869 ; http://n2t.net/addgene:138869 ; RRID:Addgene_138869)
