[The description below was written by a language model from this plasmid's Addgene catalogue record and pLannotate feature annotations shown in this document.]
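Description:
pPD555 ZF150x6-Compact_EYFP is a 4.3 kb mammalian expression reporter plasmid from the COMET synthetic-biology toolkit, built on the pPD540 Reporter Template v3 backbone. It is maintained in E. coli through a high-copy ColE1/pUC-type origin and selected with ampicillin via the β-lactamase gene and its native promoter. An f1 phage origin is also present, along with small remnants of lac regulatory sequence (lac promoter, operator, CAP site and a lacI fragment) that appear to be carried over from the parental vector.

The payload is a synthetic inducible promoter, ZF150x6-Compact, cloned between BglII and NheI sites that remain intact so the promoter module can be exchanged. The name suggests six binding sites for a zinc-finger domain designated ZF150 in a closely spaced arrangement, although the feature table does not annotate these sites individually. It marks only a fragment of a minimal TATA-box promoter with low basal activity just upstream of the reporter. That promoter region drives an EYFP coding sequence terminated by the bovine growth hormone polyadenylation signal, so yellow fluorescence should stay low unless a matching zinc-finger transcription factor is supplied in the cell to activate the promoter. Downstream lies an SV40 early promoter followed by only a short fragment of the ble bleomycin-family resistance gene and an SV40 poly(A) signal, so an intact mammalian selection marker does not appear to be present, and the plasmid is best suited to transient transfection. Its stated purpose is to serve as the fluorescent readout for activity at the ZF150x6-Compact promoter when composing and characterising genetic programs in mammalian cells.
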