Features (pLannotate 1.2.2; 16 found; start..end, strand, type, name):
    131..147     +  promoter       minP (fragment): minimal TATA-box promoter with low basal activity
    189..905     +  CDS            EYFP: EYFP is a basic (constitutively fluorescent) green/yellow fluorescent protein published in 1996, derived from Aequorea victoria. It is reported to be a very rapidly-maturing weak dimer with high acid sensitivity.
    959..1070    +  polyA_signal   bGH poly(A) signal: bovine growth hormone polyadenylation signal
   1187..1208    +  promoter       SV40 promoter (fragment): SV40 enhancer and early promoter
   1229..1657    +  rep_origin     f1 ori (sequence partly withheld): f1 bacteriophage origin of replication; arrow indicates direction of (+) strand synthesis
   1662..1684    +  promoter       SV40 promoter (fragment): SV40 enhancer and early promoter
   1685..1876    +  promoter       SV40 promoter: SV40 early promoter
   1903..2001    +  CDS            ble (fragment): BLE_KLEPN - Experimental evidence at protein level: Swiss-Prot protein existence level 1. Binding protein with a strong affinity to the bleomycin family of antibiotics. Binds to CL990; an antimitotic-antibiotic compound. From Klebsiella pneumoniae.
   1996..2117    +  polyA_signal   SV40 poly(A) signal: SV40 polyadenylation signal
   2190..2206    -  protein_bind   lac operator: The lac repressor binds to the lac operator to inhibit transcription in E. coli. This inhibition can be relieved by adding lactose or isopropyl-β-D-thiogalactopyranoside (IPTG). lac repressor encoded by lacI
   2214..2244    -  promoter       lac promoter: promoter for the E. coli lac operon
   2259..2280    -  protein_bind   CAP binding site: CAP binding activates transcription in the presence of cAMP. E. coli catabolite activator protein
   2293..2385    -  CDS            lacI (fragment): lac repressor; lacI; The lac repressor binds to the lac operator to inhibit transcription in E. coli. This inhibition can be relieved by adding lactose or isopropyl-β-D-thiogalactopyranoside (IPTG).
   2568..3156    -  rep_origin     ori: high-copy-number ColE1/pMB1/pBR322/pUC origin of replication
   3327..4187    -  CDS            AmpR: β-lactamase; bla; confers resistance to ampicillin, carbenicillin, and related antibiotics
   4188..4292    -  promoter       AmpR promoter: bla
>Addgene plasmid #138869 | pPD555 ZF150x6-Compact_EYFP | addgene full sequence | sequence record 322851 | Addgene NGS Result
GTGCCACCTGACGTCGACGGATCGGGAGATCTGCGAGGTGTAGGGGACGCGAGTGTAGGGGTGAGCTGTG
TAGGGGGACTAAGTGTAGGGGACGCGAGTGTAGGGGTGAGCTGTGTAGGGGAACGCTCTCTAGAGGGTAT
ATAATGGGGGCCACTAGTCTACTACCAGAGCTCATCGCTAGCGCCACCATGGTGAGCAAGGGCGAGGAGC
TGTTCACCGGGGTGGTGCCCATCCTGGTCGAGCTGGACGGCGACGTAAACGGCCACAAGTTCAGCGTGTC
CGGCGAGGGCGAGGGCGATGCCACCTACGGCAAGCTGACCCTGAAGTTCATCTGCACCACCGGCAAGCTG
CCCGTGCCCTGGCCCACCCTCGTGACCACCTTCGGCTACGGCCTGCAGTGCTTCGCCCGCTACCCCGACC
ACATGAAGCAGCACGACTTCTTCAAGTCCGCCATGCCCGAAGGCTACGTCCAGGAGCGCACCATCTTCTT
CAAGGACGACGGCAACTACAAGACCCGCGCCGAGGTGAAGTTCGAGGGCGACACCCTGGTGAACCGCATC
GAGCTGAAGGGCATCGACTTCAAGGAGGACGGCAACATCCTGGGGCACAAGCTGGAGTACAACTACAACA
GCCACAACGTCTATATCATGGCCGACAAGCAGAAGAACGGCATCAAGGTGAACTTCAAGATCCGCCACAA
CATCGAGGACGGCAGCGTGCAGCTCGCCGACCACTACCAGCAGAACACCCCCATCGGCGACGGCCCCGTG
CTGCTGCCCGACAACCACTACCTGAGCTACCAGTCCGCCCTGAGCAAAGACCCCAACGAGAAGCGCGATC
ACATGGTCCTGCTGGAGTTCGTGACCGCCGCCGGGATCACTCTCGGCATGGACGAGCTGTACAAGTAGGC
GGCCGCTCGAGTCTAGAGGGCCCGTTTAAACCCGCTGATCAGCCTCGACTGTGCCTTCTAGTTGCCAGCC
ATCTGTTGTTTGCCCCTCCCCCGTGCCTTCCTTGACCCTGGAAGGTGCCACTCCCACTGTCCTTTCCTAA
TAAAATGAGGAAATTGCATCGCATTGTCTGAGTAGGTGTCATTCTATTCTGGGGGGTGGGGTGGGGCAGG
ACAGCAAGGGGGAGGATTGGGAAGTCAATAGCAGGCATGCTGGGGATGCGGTGGGCTCTATGGCTTCTGA
GGCGGAAAGAACCAGCTGGGGCTCTAGGGGGTATCCCC
[124 nt withheld, positions 1229-1352]
C
[91 nt withheld, positions 1354-1444]
A
[49 nt withheld, positions 1446-1494]
CCTTTGACGTTGGAGTCCACGTTCTTT
[37 nt withheld, positions 1522-1558]
ACCCTATCTCGGTCTATTCTTTTGATTTATAAGGGATTTTGCCGATTTCGGCCTATTGGTTAAAAAATGA
GCTGATTTAACAAAAATTTAACGCGAATTAATTCTGTGGAATGTGTGTCAGTTAGGCTCAATTAGTCAGC
AACCATAGTCCCGCCCCTAACTCCGCCCATCCCGCCCCTAACTCCGCCCAGTTCCGCCCATTCTCCGCCC
CATGGCTGACTAATTTTTTTTATTTATGCAGAGGCCGAGGCCGCCTCTGCCTCTGAGCTATTCCAGAAGT
AGTGAGGAGGCTTTTTTGGAGGCCTAGGCTTTTGCAAAAAGCTCCCGGGAGCTTGTATATCCATTTTCGG
AGGTTGGGCTTCGGAATCGTTTTCCGGGACGCCGGCTGGATGATCCTCCAGCGCGGGGATCTCATGCTGG
AGTTCTTCGCCCACCCCAACTTGTTTATTGCAGCTTATAATGGTTACAAATAAAGCAATAGCATCACAAA
TTTCACAAATAAAGCATTTTTTTCACTGCATTCTAGTTGTGGTTTGTCCAAACTCATCAATGTATCTTAT
CATGTCTGTATACCGTCGACCTCTAGCTAGAGCTTGGCGTAATCATGGTCATAGCTGTTTCCTGTGTGAA
ATTGTTATCCGCTCACAATTCCACACAACATACGAGCCGGAAGCATAAAGTGTAAAGCCTGGGGTGCCTA
ATGAGTGAGCTAACTCACATTAATTGCGTTGCGCTCACTGCCCGCTTTCCAGTCGGGAAACCTGTCGTGC
CAGCTGCATTAATGAATCGGCCAACGCGCGGGGAGAGGCGGTTTGCGTATTGGGCGCTCTTCCGCTTCCT
CGCTCACTGACTCGCTGCGCTCGGTCGTTCGGCTGCGGCGAGCGGTATCAGCTCACTCAAAGGCGGTAAT
ACGGTTATCCACAGAATCAGGGGATAACGCAGGAAAGAACATGTGAGCAAAAGGCCAGCAAAAGGCCAGG
AACCGTAAAAAGGCCGCGTTGCTGGCGTTTTTCCATAGGCTCCGCCCCCCTGACGAGCATCACAAAAATC
GACGCTCAAGTCAGAGGTGGCGAAACCCGACAGGACTATAAAGATACCAGGCGTTTCCCCCTGGAAGCTC
CCTCGTGCGCTCTCCTGTTCCGACCCTGCCGCTTACCGGATACCTGTCCGCCTTTCTCCCTTCGGGAAGC
GTGGCGCTTTCTCATAGCTCACGCTGTAGGTATCTCAGTTCGGTGTAGGTCGTTCGCTCCAAGCTGGGCT
GTGTGCACGAACCCCCCGTTCAGCCCGACCGCTGCGCCTTATCCGGTAACTATCGTCTTGAGTCCAACCC
GGTAAGACACGACTTATCGCCACTGGCAGCAGCCACTGGTAACAGGATTAGCAGAGCGAGGTATGTAGGC
GGTGCTACAGAGTTCTTGAAGTGGTGGCCTAACTACGGCTACACTAGAAGAACAGTATTTGGTATCTGCG
CTCTGCTGAAGCCAGTTACCTTCGGAAAAAGAGTTGGTAGCTCTTGATCCGGCAAACAAACCACCGCTGG
TAGCGGTGGTTTTTTTGTTTGCAAGCAGCAGATTACGCGCAGAAAAAAAGGATCTCAAGAAGATCCTTTG
ATCTTTTCTACGGGGTCTGACGCTCAGTGGAACGAAAACTCACGTTAAGGGATTTTGGTCATGAGATTAT
CAAAAAGGATCTTCACCTAGATCCTTTTAAATTAAAAATGAAGTTTTAAATCAATCTAAAGTATATATGA
GTAAACTTGGTCTGACAGTTACCAATGCTTAATCAGTGAGGCACCTATCTCAGCGATCTGTCTATTTCGT
TCATCCATAGTTGCCTGACTCCCCGTCGTGTAGATAACTACGATACGGGAGGGCTTACCATCTGGCCCCA
GTGCTGCAATGATACCGCGAGATCCACGCTCACCGGCTCCAGATTTATCAGCAATAAACCAGCCAGCCGG
AAGGGCCGAGCGCAGAAGTGGTCCTGCAACTTTATCCGCCTCCATCCAGTCTATTAATTGTTGCCGGGAA
GCTAGAGTAAGTAGTTCGCCAGTTAATAGTTTGCGCAACGTTGTTGCCATTGCTACAGGCATCGTGGTGT
CACGCTCGTCGTTTGGTATGGCTTCATTCAGCTCCGGTTCCCAACGATCAAGGCGAGTTACATGATCCCC
CATGTTGTGCAAAAAAGCGGTTAGCTCCTTCGGTCCTCCGATCGTTGTCAGAAGTAAGTTGGCCGCAGTG
TTATCACTCATGGTTATGGCAGCACTGCATAATTCTCTTACTGTCATGCCATCCGTAAGATGCTTTTCTG
TGACTGGTGAGTACTCAACCAAGTCATTCTGAGAATAGTGTATGCGGCGACCGAGTTGCTCTTGCCCGGC
GTCAATACGGGATAATACCGCGCCACATAGCAGAACTTTAAAAGTGCTCATCATTGGAAAACGTTCTTCG
GGGCGAAAACTCTCAAGGATCTTACCGCTGTTGAGATCCAGTTCGATGTAACCCACTCGTGCACCCAACT
GATCTTCAGCATCTTTTACTTTCACCAGCGTTTCTGGGTGAGCAAAAACAGGAAGGCAAAATGCCGCAAA
AAAGGGAATAAGGGCGACACGGAAATGTTGAATACTCATACTCTTCCTTTTTCAATATTATTGAAGCATT
TATCAGGGTTATTGTCTCATGAGCGGATACATATTTGAATGTATTTAGAAAAATAAACAAATAGGGGTTC
CGCGCACATTTCCCCGAAAA
