>Addgene plasmid #138869 | pPD555 ZF150x6-Compact_EYFP | depositor partial sequence | sequence record 268405 | ZF150x6-Compact promoter
AGATCTGCGAGGTGTAGGGGACGCGAGTGTAGGGGTGAGCTGTGTAGGGGGACTAAGTGTAGGGGACGCG
AGTGTAGGGGTGAGCTGTGTAGGGGAACGCTCTCTAGAGGGTATATAATGGGGGCCACTAGTCTACTACC
AGAGCTCATCGCTAGC
